Addgene plasmid #87972: pLJC1-Rap2A-3xFLAG
Purpose: Expression of Rap2A in mammalian cells
Depositing lab: David Sabatini. Depositing organization: Whitehead Institute for Biomedical Research. Publication: Physiologic Medium Rewires Cellular Metabolism and Reveals Uric Acid as an Endogenous Inhibitor of UMP Synthase. Cantor JR, Abu-Remaileh M, Kanarek N, Freinkman E, Gao X, Louissaint A Jr, Lewis CA, Sabatini DM. Cell. 2017 Apr 6;169(2):258-272.e17. doi: 10.1016/j.cell.2017.03.023. PubMed 28388410.
Backbone
  Vector backbone: pLJC1
  Vector type: Mammalian Expression, Lentiviral
Growth in bacteria
  Bacterial resistance: Ampicillin, 100 μg/mL
  Growth temperature: 37°C
  Growth strain: NEB Stable
  Copy number: Unknown
Gene/Insert
  Gene/Insert name: RAP2A
  Species: H. sapiens (human)
  Entrez Gene: RAP2A (a.k.a. K-REV, KREV, RAP2, RbBP-30)
  Promoter: CMV
  Tag / fusion protein: 3xFLAG (C terminal on insert)
  Cloning method: Restriction Enzyme; 5′ cloning site PacI (unknown if destroyed); 3′ cloning site NotI (unknown if destroyed)
  Sequencing primers: 5′ TGTACGGTGGGAGGTCTATATAAG; 3′ CCTGGGGACGTCGTCGCGGGTGGC
Terms and licenses: Academic/Nonprofit Terms; Industry Terms: Not Available to Industry
How to cite: pLJC1-Rap2A-3xFLAG was a gift from David Sabatini (Addgene plasmid # 87972 ; http://n2t.net/addgene:87972 ; RRID:Addgene_87972)
