[The description below was written by a language model from this plasmid's Addgene catalogue record and pLannotate feature annotations shown in this document.]
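Description:
pLJC1-Rap2A-3xFLAG is a lentiviral mammalian expression plasmid built on the pLJC1 backbone and carrying human RAP2A, a small Ras-family GTP-binding protein that cycles between GDP- and GTP-bound states. It is propagated in E. coli through a high-copy ColE1/pUC-type origin with ampicillin selection (AmpR). The backbone also retains an f1 origin, an SV40 origin, T7 and T3 promoters, and lac-derived remnants (lacZα and lacI fragments, lac promoter and operator) that play no evident role in the payload.

The viral portion has a third-generation, self-inactivating layout. An RSV promoter drives a truncated HIV-1 5′ LTR, followed by the Ψ packaging signal, a gag fragment and the Rev response element. The 3′ LTR carries the ΔU3 deletion and is followed by an SV40 polyadenylation signal. With packaging and envelope functions supplied in trans, the region between the LTRs can be packaged and integrated into target cells. Because the sequence is circular, the CMV enhancer fragment at the end of the numbering adjoins the CMV promoter at the start, forming the internal promoter for the RAP2A coding sequence. RAP2A is fused at its C terminus to a 3xFLAG epitope for detection or immunoprecipitation and was cloned between PacI and NotI sites.

A puromycin N-acetyltransferase gene lies just downstream of the tag and should allow selection of transduced cells, although the feature table annotates no separate promoter, IRES or 2A element for it, so how it is expressed is not stated. A U6 promoter fragment sits just upstream of the CMV enhancer and appears to be a backbone remnant. The stated purpose is expression of Rap2A in mammalian cells.
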