Features (pLannotate 1.2.2; 27 found; start..end, strand, type, name):
      1..204     +  promoter       CMV promoter: human cytomegalovirus (CMV) immediate early promoter
    257..805     +  CDS            RAP2A: RAP2A_HUMAN - Experimental evidence at protein level: Swiss-Prot protein existence level 1. Small GTP-binding protein which cycles between a GDP-bound inactive and a GTP-bound active form. In its active form interacts with and regulates several effectors including MAP4K4, MINK1 and TNIK. Part of a signaling complex composed of NEDD4, RAP2A and TNIK which regulates neuronal dendrite extension and arborization during development. More generally, it is part of several signaling cascades and may regulate cytoskeletal rearrangements, cell migration, cell adhesion and cell spreading. From Homo sapie
    827..892     +  CDS            3xFLAG: three tandem FLAG® epitope tags, followed by an enterokinase cleavage site
    918..1517    +  CDS            PuroR: puromycin N-acetyltransferase; pac from Streptomyces alboniger; confers resistance to puromycin
   1560..1643    +  CDS            nef (fragment): NEF_HV1Z2 - Experimental evidence at protein level: Swiss-Prot protein existence level 1. Extracellular Nef protein targets CD4(+) T-lymphocytes for apoptosis by interacting with CXCR4 surface receptors. From Human immunodeficiency virus type 1 group M subtype D (isolate Z2/CDC-Z34) (HIV-1).
   1645..1878    +  LTR            3' LTR (ΔU3): self-inactivating 3' long terminal repeat (LTR) from HIV-1
   1950..2071    +  polyA_signal   SV40 poly(A) signal: SV40 polyadenylation signal
   2111..2246    +  rep_origin     SV40 ori: SV40 origin of replication
   2267..2285    -  promoter       T7 promoter: promoter for bacteriophage T7 RNA polymerase
   2293..2448    +  CDS            lacZα (fragment): LacZα fragment of β-galactosidase; lacZ fragment
   2453..2881    +  rep_origin     f1 ori (sequence partly withheld): f1 bacteriophage origin of replication; arrow indicates direction of (+) strand synthesis
   2934..3038    +  promoter       AmpR promoter: bla
   3039..3899    +  CDS            AmpR: β-lactamase; bla; confers resistance to ampicillin, carbenicillin, and related antibiotics
   4070..4658    +  rep_origin     ori: high-copy-number ColE1/pMB1/pBR322/pUC origin of replication
   4841..4933    +  CDS            lacI (fragment): lac repressor; lacI; The lac repressor binds to the lac operator to inhibit transcription in E. coli. This inhibition can be relieved by adding lactose or isopropyl-β-D-thiogalactopyranoside (IPTG).
   4946..4967    +  protein_bind   CAP binding site: CAP binding activates transcription in the presence of cAMP. E. coli catabolite activator protein
   4982..5012    +  promoter       lac promoter: promoter for the E. coli lac operon
   5020..5036    +  protein_bind   lac operator: The lac repressor binds to the lac operator to inhibit transcription in E. coli. This inhibition can be relieved by adding lactose or isopropyl-β-D-thiogalactopyranoside (IPTG). lac repressor encoded by lacI
   5081..5099    +  promoter       T3 promoter: promoter for bacteriophage T3 RNA polymerase
   5127..5353    +  promoter       RSV promoter: Rous sarcoma virus enhancer/promoter
   5354..5534    +  LTR            5' LTR (truncated): truncated 5' long terminal repeat (LTR) from HIV-1
   5581..5706    +  misc_feature   HIV-1 Ψ: packaging signal of human immunodeficiency virus type 1
   5690..6053    +  CDS            HIV-1 gag (fragment): gag protein from human immunodeficiency virus 1; gag
   6199..6432    +  misc_feature   RRE: The Rev response element (RRE) of HIV-1 allows for Rev-dependent mRNA export from the nucleus to the cytoplasm.
   6809..6909    +  CDS            Rev (fragment): human immunodeficiency virus 1 (HIV-1) Rev protein; rev; enhances nuclear export of unspliced and incompletely spliced viral mRNAs
   6959..7142    +  promoter       U6 promoter (fragment): RNA polymerase III promoter for human U6 snRNA
   7133..7267    +  enhancer       CMV enhancer (fragment): human cytomegalovirus immediate early enhancer; contains an 18-bp deletion relative to the standard CMV enhancer
>Addgene plasmid #87972 | pLJC1-Rap2A-3xFLAG | addgene full sequence | sequence record 176299 | Addgene NGS Result
GTGATGCGGTTTTGGCAGTACATCAATGGGCGTGGATAGCGGTTTGACTCACGGGGATTTCCAAGTCTCC
ACCCCATTGACGTCAATGGGAGTTTGTTTTGGCACCAAAATCAACGGGACTTTCCAAAATGTCGTAACAA
CTCCGCCCCATTGACGCAAATGGGCGGTAGGCGTGTACGGTGGGAGGTCTATATAAGCAGAGCTGGTTTA
GTGAACCGTCAGATCCGCTAGCGCTACCGGTTTAATTAAAGGGACGATGCGCGAGTACAAAGTGGTGGTG
CTGGGCTCGGGCGGGGTAGGCAAATCCGCCCTGACCGTGCAGTTCGTGACCGGCACCTTCATCGAGAAAT
ACGACCCCACCATCGAGGACTTCTACCGCAAGGAGATCGAGGTGGATTCGTCGCCGTCGGTGCTGGAGAT
CCTGGACACGGCGGGCACCGAGCAGTTCGCGTCCATGCGGGACCTGTACATCAAGAACGGCCAGGGCTTC
ATCCTCGTCTACAGCCTCGTCAACCAGCAGAGCTTCCAGGACATCAAGCCCATGCGGGACCAGATCATCC
GCGTGAAGCGGTATGAGAAAGTGCCAGTCATCTTGGTTGGGAACAAAGTGGACCTGGAAAGTGAGAGAGA
AGTATCGTCCAGCGAAGGCAGAGCCCTTGCTGAAGAGTGGGGCTGCCCCTTTATGGAAACTTCCGCTAAG
AGTAAAACAATGGTGGACGAACTCTTTGCAGAAATTGTGAGGCAGATGAACTATGCTGCTCAGCCTGACA
AAGATGACCCATGCTGTTCTGCATGTAACATACAAGGAGGCAGCGCGGCCGCAGGCGACTACAAAGACCA
TGACGGTGATTATAAAGATCATGACATTGATTACAAGGATGACGATGACAAGTAATAAGGATCCACCGGA
GCTTACCATGACCGAGTACAAGCCCACGGTGCGCCTCGCCACCCGCGACGACGTCCCCAGGGCCGTACGC
ACCCTCGCCGCCGCGTTCGCCGACTACCCCGCCACGCGCCACACCGTCGATCCGGACCGCCACATCGAGC
GGGTCACCGAGCTGCAAGAACTCTTCCTCACGCGCGTCGGGCTCGACATCGGCAAGGTGTGGGTCGCGGA
CGACGGCGCCGCGGTGGCGGTCTGGACCACGCCGGAGAGCGTCGAAGCGGGGGCGGTGTTCGCCGAGATC
GGCCCGCGCATGGCCGAGTTGAGCGGTTCCCGGCTGGCCGCGCAGCAACAGATGGAAGGCCTCCTGGCGC
CGCACCGGCCCAAGGAGCCCGCGTGGTTCCTGGCCACCGTCGGCGTCTCGCCCGACCACCAGGGCAAGGG
TCTGGGCAGCGCCGTCGTGCTCCCCGGAGTGGAGGCGGCCGAGCGCGCCGGGGTGCCCGCCTTCCTGGAG
ACCTCCGCGCCCCGCAACCTCCCCTTCTACGAGCGGCTCGGCTTCACCGTCACCGCCGACGTCGAGGTGC
CCGAAGGACCGCGCACCTGGTGCATGACCCGCAAGCCCGGTGCCTGACGCCCGCCCCACGACCCGCAGCG
CCCGACCGAAAGGAGCGCACGACCCCATGCATCGGTACCTTTAAGACCAATGACTTACAAGGCAGCTGTA
GATCTTAGCCACTTTTTAAAAGAAAAGGGGGGACTGGAAGGGCTAATTCACTCCCAACGAAGACAAGATC
TGCTTTTTGCTTGTACTGGGTCTCTCTGGTTAGACCAGATCTGAGCCTGGGAGCTCTCTGGCTAACTAGG
GAACCCACTGCTTAAGCCTCAATAAAGCTTGCCTTGAGTGCTTCAAGTAGTGTGTGCCCGTCTGTTGTGT
GACTCTGGTAACTAGAGATCCCTCAGACCCTTTTAGTCAGTGTGGAAAATCTCTAGCAGTAGTAGTTCAT
GTCATCTTATTATTCAGTATTTATAACTTGCAAAGAAATGAATATCAGAGAGTGAGAGGAACTTGTTTAT
TGCAGCTTATAATGGTTACAAATAAAGCAATAGCATCACAAATTTCACAAATAAAGCATTTTTTTCACTG
CATTCTAGTTGTGGTTTGTCCAAACTCATCAATGTATCTTATCATGTCTGGCTCTAGCTATCCCGCCCCT
AACTCCGCCCATCCCGCCCCTAACTCCGCCCAGTTCCGCCCATTCTCCGCCCCATGGCTGACTAATTTTT
TTTATTTATGCAGAGGCCGAGGCCGCCTCGGCCTCTGAGCTATTCCAGAAGTAGTGAGGAGGCTTTTTTG
GAGGCCTAGGGACGTACCCAATTCGCCCTATAGTGAGTCGTATTACGCGCGCTCACTGGCCGTCGTTTTA
CAACGTCGTGACTGGGAAAACCCTGGCGTTACCCAACTTAATCGCCTTGCAGCACATCCCCCTTTCGCCA
GCTGGCGTAATAGCGAAGAGGCCCGCACCGATCGCCCTTCCCAACAGTTGCGCAGCCTGAATGGCGAATG
GG
[124 nt withheld, positions 2453-2576]
C
[91 nt withheld, positions 2578-2668]
A
[49 nt withheld, positions 2670-2718]
CCTTTGACGTTGGAGTCCACGTTCTTT
[37 nt withheld, positions 2746-2782]
ACCCTATCTCGGTCTATTCTTTTGATTTATAAGGGATTTTGCCGATTTCGGCCTATTGGTTAAAAAATGA
GCTGATTTAACAAAAATTTAACGCGAATTTTAACAAAATATTAACGCTTACAATTTAGGTGGCACTTTTC
GGGGAAATGTGCGCGGAACCCCTATTTGTTTATTTTTCTAAATACATTCAAATATGTATCCGCTCATGAG
ACAATAACCCTGATAAATGCTTCAATAATATTGAAAAAGGAAGAGTATGAGTATTCAACATTTCCGTGTC
GCCCTTATTCCCTTTTTTGCGGCATTTTGCCTTCCTGTTTTTGCTCACCCAGAAACGCTGGTGAAAGTAA
AAGATGCTGAAGATCAGTTGGGTGCACGAGTGGGTTACATCGAACTGGATCTCAACAGCGGTAAGATCCT
TGAGAGTTTTCGCCCCGAAGAACGTTTTCCAATGATGAGCACTTTTAAAGTTCTGCTATGTGGCGCGGTA
TTATCCCGTATTGACGCCGGGCAAGAGCAACTCGGTCGCCGCATACACTATTCTCAGAATGACTTGGTTG
AGTACTCACCAGTCACAGAAAAGCATCTTACGGATGGCATGACAGTAAGAGAATTATGCAGTGCTGCCAT
AACCATGAGTGATAACACTGCGGCCAACTTACTTCTGACAACGATCGGAGGACCGAAGGAGCTAACCGCT
TTTTTGCACAACATGGGGGATCATGTAACTCGCCTTGATCGTTGGGAACCGGAGCTGAATGAAGCCATAC
CAAACGACGAGCGTGACACCACGATGCCTGTAGCAATGGCAACAACGTTGCGCAAACTATTAACTGGCGA
ACTACTTACTCTAGCTTCCCGGCAACAATTAATAGACTGGATGGAGGCGGATAAAGTTGCAGGACCACTT
CTGCGCTCGGCCCTTCCGGCTGGCTGGTTTATTGCTGATAAATCTGGAGCCGGTGAGCGTGGGTCTCGCG
GTATCATTGCAGCACTGGGGCCAGATGGTAAGCCCTCCCGTATCGTAGTTATCTACACGACGGGGAGTCA
GGCAACTATGGATGAACGAAATAGACAGATCGCTGAGATAGGTGCCTCACTGATTAAGCATTGGTAACTG
TCAGACCAAGTTTACTCATATATACTTTAGATTGATTTAAAACTTCATTTTTAATTTAAAAGGATCTAGG
TGAAGATCCTTTTTGATAATCTCATGACCAAAATCCCTTAACGTGAGTTTTCGTTCCACTGAGCGTCAGA
CCCCGTAGAAAAGATCAAAGGATCTTCTTGAGATCCTTTTTTTCTGCGCGTAATCTGCTGCTTGCAAACA
AAAAAACCACCGCTACCAGCGGTGGTTTGTTTGCCGGATCAAGAGCTACCAACTCTTTTTCCGAAGGTAA
CTGGCTTCAGCAGAGCGCAGATACCAAATACTGTTCTTCTAGTGTAGCCGTAGTTAGGCCACCACTTCAA
GAACTCTGTAGCACCGCCTACATACCTCGCTCTGCTAATCCTGTTACCAGTGGCTGCTGCCAGTGGCGAT
AAGTCGTGTCTTACCGGGTTGGACTCAAGACGATAGTTACCGGATAAGGCGCAGCGGTCGGGCTGAACGG
GGGGTTCGTGCACACAGCCCAGCTTGGAGCGAACGACCTACACCGAACTGAGATACCTACAGCGTGAGCT
ATGAGAAAGCGCCACGCTTCCCGAAGGGAGAAAGGCGGACAGGTATCCGGTAAGCGGCAGGGTCGGAACA
GGAGAGCGCACGAGGGAGCTTCCAGGGGGAAACGCCTGGTATCTTTATAGTCCTGTCGGGTTTCGCCACC
TCTGACTTGAGCGTCGATTTTTGTGATGCTCGTCAGGGGGGCGGAGCCTATGGAAAAACGCCAGCAACGC
GGCCTTTTTACGGTTCCTGGCCTTTTGCTGGCCTTTTGCTCACATGTTCTTTCCTGCGTTATCCCCTGAT
TCTGTGGATAACCGTATTACCGCCTTTGAGTGAGCTGATACCGCTCGCCGCAGCCGAACGACCGAGCGCA
GCGAGTCAGTGAGCGAGGAAGCGGAAGAGCGCCCAATACGCAAACCGCCTCTCCCCGCGCGTTGGCCGAT
TCATTAATGCAGCTGGCACGACAGGTTTCCCGACTGGAAAGCGGGCAGTGAGCGCAACGCAATTAATGTG
AGTTAGCTCACTCATTAGGCACCCCAGGCTTTACACTTTATGCTTCCGGCTCGTATGTTGTGTGGAATTG
TGAGCGGATAACAATTTCACACAGGAAACAGCTATGACCATGATTACGCCAAGCGCGCAATTAACCCTCA
CTAAAGGGAACAAAAGCTGGAGCTGCAAGCTTAATGTAGTCTTATGCAATACTCTTGTAGTCTTGCAACA
TGGTAACGATGAGTTAGCAACATGCCTTACAAGGAGAGAAAAAGCACCGTGCATGCCGATTGGTGGAAGT
AAGGTGGTACGATCGTGCCTTATTAGGAAGGCAACAGACGGGTCTGACATGGATTGGACGAACCACTGAA
TTGCCGCATTGCAGAGATATTGTATTTAAGTGCCTAGCTCGATACATAAACGGGTCTCTCTGGTTAGACC
AGATCTGAGCCTGGGAGCTCTCTGGCTAACTAGGGAACCCACTGCTTAAGCCTCAATAAAGCTTGCCTTG
AGTGCTTCAAGTAGTGTGTGCCCGTCTGTTGTGTGACTCTGGTAACTAGAGATCCCTCAGACCCTTTTAG
TCAGTGTGGAAAATCTCTAGCAGTGGCGCCCGAACAGGGACTTGAAAGCGAAAGGGAAACCAGAGGAGCT
CTCTCGACGCAGGACTCGGCTTGCTGAAGCGCGCACGGCAAGAGGCGAGGGGCGGCGACTGGTGAGTACG
CCAAAAATTTTGACTAGCGGAGGCTAGAAGGAGAGAGATGGGTGCGAGAGCGTCAGTATTAAGCGGGGGA
GAATTAGATCGCGATGGGAAAAAATTCGGTTAAGGCCAGGGGGAAAGAAAAAATATAAATTAAAACATAT
AGTATGGGCAAGCAGGGAGCTAGAACGATTCGCAGTTAATCCTGGCCTGTTAGAAACATCAGAAGGCTGT
AGACAAATACTGGGACAGCTACAACCATCCCTTCAGACAGGATCAGAAGAACTTAGATCATTATATAATA
CAGTAGCAACCCTCTATTGTGTGCATCAAAGGATAGAGATAAAAGACACCAAGGAAGCTTTAGACAAGAT
AGAGGAAGAGCAAAACAAAAGTAAGACCACCGCACAGCAAGCAGCAGCTGATCTTCAGACCTGGAGGAGG
AGATATGAGGGACAATTGGAGAAGTGAATTATATAAATATAAAGTAGTAAAAATTGAACCATTAGGAGTA
GCACCCACCAAGGCAAAGAGAAGAGTGGTGCAGAGAGAAAAAAGAGCAGTGGGAATAGGAGCTTTGTTCC
TTGGGTTCTTGGGAGCAGCAGGAAGCACTATGGGCGCAGCGTCAATGACGCTGACGGTACAGGCCAGACA
ATTATTGTCTGGTATAGTGCAGCAGCAGAACAATTTGCTGAGGGCTATTGAGGCGCAACAGCATCTGTTG
CAACTCACAGTCTGGGGCATCAAGCAGCTCCAGGCAAGAATCCTGGCTGTGGAAAGATACCTAAAGGATC
AACAGCTCCTGGGGATTTGGGGTTGCTCTGGAAAACTCATTTGCACCACTGCTGTGCCTTGGAATGCTAG
TTGGAGTAATAAATCTCTGGAACAGATTTGGAATCACACGACCTGGATGGAGTGGGACAGAGAAATTAAC
AATTACACAAGCTTAATACACTCCTTAATTGAAGAATCGCAAAACCAGCAAGAAAAGAATGAACAAGAAT
TATTGGAATTAGATAAATGGGCAAGTTTGTGGAATTGGTTTAACATAACAAATTGGCTGTGGTATATAAA
ATTATTCATAATGATAGTAGGAGGCTTGGTAGGTTTAAGAATAGTTTTTGCTGTACTTTCTATAGTGAAT
AGAGTTAGGCAGGGATATTCACCATTATCGTTTCAGACCCACCTCCCAACCCCGAGGGGACCCGACAGGC
CCGAAGGAATAGAAGAAGAAGGTGGAGAGAGAGACAGAGACAGATCCATTCGATTAGTGAACGGATCTCG
ACGGTATCGATCACGAGACTAGCCTCGAGCAGCAGCCCCCTTCACCGAGGGCCTATTTCCCATGATTCCT
TCATATTTGCATATACGATACAAGGCTGTTAGAGAGATAATTGGAATTAATTTGACTGTAAACACAAAGA
TATTAGTACAAAATACGTGACGTAGAAAGTAATAATTTCTTGGGTAGTTTGCAGTTTTAAAATTATGTTT
TAAAATGGACTATCATATGCCAAGTACGCCCCCTATTGACGTCAATGACGGTAAATGGCCCGCCTGGCAT
TATGCCCAGTACATGACCTTATGGGACTTTCCTACTTGGCAGTACATCTACGTATTAGTCATCGCTATTA
CCATG
